Addgene plasmid #72447: pJK541
Purpose: Produces Acetobacter aceti 1023 small hypothetical protein (AaOrfX); N5-carboxyaminoimidazole ribonucleotide mutase (AaPurE1); NCAIR synthetase (AaPurK)
Depositing lab: T. J. Kappock. Depositing organization: Purdue University.
Backbone
  Vector backbone: pET23a
  Backbone size w/o insert (bp): 3666
  Total vector size (bp): 5595
  Vector type: Bacterial Expression
Growth in bacteria
  Bacterial resistance: Ampicillin, 100 μg/mL
  Growth temperature: 37°C
  Growth strain: DH5alpha
  Copy number: High Copy
Gene/Insert 1
  Gene/Insert name: hypothetical protein (alt names: orfX; AAZ04482)
  Species: Acetobacter aceti 1023
  GenBank ID: AAZ04482.1 KDE21028.1
  Promoter: T7
  Cloning method: Restriction Enzyme; 5′ cloning site NdeI (not destroyed); 3′ cloning site n/a (unknown if destroyed)
  Sequencing primers: 5′ T7 promoter; 3′ n/a
Gene/Insert 2
  Gene/Insert name: N5-carboxyaminoimidazole ribonucleotide mutase (alt names: purE; AZ09_02695)
  Species: Acetobacter aceti 1023
  GenBank ID: AAZ04483.1 KDE21030.1
  Promoter: n/a
  Cloning method: Restriction Enzyme; 5′ cloning site n/a (unknown if destroyed); 3′ cloning site n/a (unknown if destroyed)
  Sequencing primers: 5′ n/a; 3′ n/a
Gene/Insert 3
  Gene/Insert name: N5-carboxyaminoimidazole ribonucleotide synthetase (alt names: purK; AZ09_02690)
  Species: Acetobacter aceti 1023
  GenBank ID: AAZ04484.1 KDE21030.1
  Promoter: n/a
  Cloning method: Restriction Enzyme; 5′ cloning site n/a (unknown if destroyed); 3′ cloning site EcoRI (not destroyed)
  Sequencing primers: 5′ n/a; 3′ T7 terminator
Terms and licenses: Academic/Nonprofit Terms; Industry Terms: Not Available to Industry
How to cite: pJK541 was a gift from T. J. Kappock (Addgene plasmid # 72447 ; http://n2t.net/addgene:72447 ; RRID:Addgene_72447)
