[The description below was written by a language model from this plasmid's Addgene catalogue record and pLannotate feature annotations shown in this document.]
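Description:
pJK541 is a bacterial expression plasmid built on the pET23a backbone that carries a three-gene segment from Acetobacter aceti 1023. The 5,595 bp construct is maintained in E. coli through a ColE1/pMB1-type origin and selected with ampicillin via the bla β-lactamase gene and its own promoter. The catalogue lists it as high copy, although the feature table also annotates a rop coding sequence and the pBR322 bom region beside the origin. An f1 origin is present as well, which permits single-stranded DNA production with helper phage.

The insert sits between the NdeI and EcoRI sites and encodes, in order, a small hypothetical protein (orfX), N5-carboxyaminoimidazole ribonucleotide mutase (purE, AaPurE1) and N5-carboxyaminoimidazole ribonucleotide synthetase (purK, AaPurK). Only the first gene is recorded as having a promoter: the T7 promoter and the phage T7 gene 10 ribosome binding site lie upstream of orfX. No separate promoters are listed for purE and purK, consistent with all three being transcribed as one operon-like message ending at the T7 terminator. Expression would therefore need a host supplying T7 RNA polymerase.

The annotation software identified purE and purK by homology to E. coli and Brucella proteins, but the catalogue gives A. aceti as the source. orfX itself was not annotated, though the gap between the RBS and purE is where it would fall. A His-tag fragment lies well downstream of the purK coding sequence and appears to be vector sequence. The record does not indicate that it is fused to any product.

PurK and PurE catalyse successive steps of de novo purine biosynthesis, converting AIR to N5-CAIR and then to CAIR. The stated purpose of the plasmid is to produce these three proteins.
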