Features (pLannotate 1.2.2; 14 found; start..end, strand, type, name):
     12..467     +  rep_origin     f1 ori (sequence partly withheld): f1 bacteriophage origin of replication; arrow indicates direction of (+) strand synthesis
    494..598     +  promoter       AmpR promoter: bla
    599..1459    +  CDS            AmpR: β-lactamase; bla; confers resistance to ampicillin, carbenicillin, and related antibiotics
   1630..2218    +  rep_origin     ori: high-copy-number ColE1/pMB1/pBR322/pUC origin of replication
   2404..2546    -  misc_feature   bom: basis of mobility region from pBR322
   2648..2839    -  CDS            rop: Rop protein, which maintains plasmids at low copy number; rop
   2856..3236    +  CDS            YPB1_ECOLX: Protein predicted: Swiss-Prot protein existence level 4. From Escherichia coli.
   3348..3366    +  promoter       T7 promoter: promoter for bacteriophage T7 RNA polymerase
   3398..3420    +  RBS            RBS: efficient ribosome binding site from bacteriophage T7 gene 10 (Olins and Rangwala, 1989)
   3747..4208    +  CDS            purE (fragment): PURE_ECOLI - Experimental evidence at protein level: Swiss-Prot protein existence level 1. Catalyzes the conversion of N5-carboxyaminoimidazole ribonucleotide (N5-CAIR) to 4-carboxy-5-aminoimidazole ribonucleotide (CAIR). From Escherichia coli (strain K12).
   4244..5302    +  CDS            purK: PURK_BRUME - Protein inferred from homology: Swiss-Prot protein existence level 3. Catalyzes the ATP-dependent conversion of 5-aminoimidazole ribonucleotide (AIR) and HCO(3)(-) to N5-carboxyaminoimidazole ribonucleotide (N5-CAIR). From Brucella melitensis biotype 1 (strain 16M / ATCC 23456 / NCTC 10094).
   5439..5456    +  CDS            9xHis (fragment): 9xHis affinity tag
   5466..5515    +  CDS            SET1 (fragment): solubility-enhancement tag derived from T7 phage gene 10B
   5523..5570    +  terminator     T7 terminator: transcription terminator for bacteriophage T7 RNA polymerase
>Addgene plasmid #72447 | pJK541 | depositor full sequence | sequence record 133869 | pJK541 sequence 5595 bps
TGGCGAATGGG
[124 nt withheld, positions 12-135]
C
[91 nt withheld, positions 137-227]
A
[49 nt withheld, positions 229-277]
CCTTTGACGTTGGAGTCCACGTTCTTT
[37 nt withheld, positions 305-341]
ACCCTATCTCGGTCTATTCTTTTGATTTATAAGGGATTTTGCCGATTTCGGCCTATTGGTTAAAAAATGA
GCTGATTTAACAAAAATTTAACGCGAATTTTAACAAAATATTAACGTTTACAATTTCAGGTGGCACTTTT
CGGGGAAATGTGCGCGGAACCCCTATTTGTTTATTTTTCTAAATACATTCAAATATGTATCCGCTCATGA
GACAATAACCCTGATAAATGCTTCAATAATATTGAAAAAGGAAGAGTATGAGTATTCAACATTTCCGTGT
CGCCCTTATTCCCTTTTTTGCGGCATTTTGCCTTCCTGTTTTTGCTCACCCAGAAACGCTGGTGAAAGTA
AAAGATGCTGAAGATCAGTTGGGTGCACGAGTGGGTTACATCGAACTGGATCTCAACAGCGGTAAGATCC
TTGAGAGTTTTCGCCCCGAAGAACGTTTTCCAATGATGAGCACTTTTAAAGTTCTGCTATGTGGCGCGGT
ATTATCCCGTATTGACGCCGGGCAAGAGCAACTCGGTCGCCGCATACACTATTCTCAGAATGACTTGGTT
GAGTACTCACCAGTCACAGAAAAGCATCTTACGGATGGCATGACAGTAAGAGAATTATGCAGTGCTGCCA
TAACCATGAGTGATAACACTGCGGCCAACTTACTTCTGACAACGATCGGAGGACCGAAGGAGCTAACCGC
TTTTTTGCACAACATGGGGGATCATGTAACTCGCCTTGATCGTTGGGAACCGGAGCTGAATGAAGCCATA
CCAAACGACGAGCGTGACACCACGATGCCTGCAGCAATGGCAACAACGTTGCGCAAACTATTAACTGGCG
AACTACTTACTCTAGCTTCCCGGCAACAATTAATAGACTGGATGGAGGCGGATAAAGTTGCAGGACCACT
TCTGCGCTCGGCCCTTCCGGCTGGCTGGTTTATTGCTGATAAATCTGGAGCCGGTGAGCGTGGGTCTCGC
GGTATCATTGCAGCACTGGGGCCAGATGGTAAGCCCTCCCGTATCGTAGTTATCTACACGACGGGGAGTC
AGGCAACTATGGATGAACGAAATAGACAGATCGCTGAGATAGGTGCCTCACTGATTAAGCATTGGTAACT
GTCAGACCAAGTTTACTCATATATACTTTAGATTGATTTAAAACTTCATTTTTAATTTAAAAGGATCTAG
GTGAAGATCCTTTTTGATAATCTCATGACCAAAATCCCTTAACGTGAGTTTTCGTTCCACTGAGCGTCAG
ACCCCGTAGAAAAGATCAAAGGATCTTCTTGAGATCCTTTTTTTCTGCGCGTAATCTGCTGCTTGCAAAC
AAAAAAACCACCGCTACCAGCGGTGGTTTGTTTGCCGGATCAAGAGCTACCAACTCTTTTTCCGAAGGTA
ACTGGCTTCAGCAGAGCGCAGATACCAAATACTGTCCTTCTAGTGTAGCCGTAGTTAGGCCACCACTTCA
AGAACTCTGTAGCACCGCCTACATACCTCGCTCTGCTAATCCTGTTACCAGTGGCTGCTGCCAGTGGCGA
TAAGTCGTGTCTTACCGGGTTGGACTCAAGACGATAGTTACCGGATAAGGCGCAGCGGTCGGGCTGAACG
GGGGGTTCGTGCACACAGCCCAGCTTGGAGCGAACGACCTACACCGAACTGAGATACCTACAGCGTGAGC
TATGAGAAAGCGCCACGCTTCCCGAAGGGAGAAAGGCGGACAGGTATCCGGTAAGCGGCAGGGTCGGAAC
AGGAGAGCGCACGAGGGAGCTTCCAGGGGGAAACGCCTGGTATCTTTATAGTCCTGTCGGGTTTCGCCAC
CTCTGACTTGAGCGTCGATTTTTGTGATGCTCGTCAGGGGGGCGGAGCCTATGGAAAAACGCCAGCAACG
CGGCCTTTTTACGGTTCCTGGCCTTTTGCTGGCCTTTTGCTCACATGTTCTTTCCTGCGTTATCCCCTGA
TTCTGTGGATAACCGTATTACCGCCTTTGAGTGAGCTGATACCGCTCGCCGCAGCCGAACGACCGAGCGC
AGCGAGTCAGTGAGCGAGGAAGCGGAAGAGCGCCTGATGCGGTATTTTCTCCTTACGCATCTGTGCGGTA
TTTCACACCGCATATATGGTGCACTCTCAGTACAATCTGCTCTGATGCCGCATAGTTAAGCCAGTATACA
CTCCGCTATCGCTACGTGACTGGGTCATGGCTGCGCCCCGACACCCGCCAACACCCGCTGACGCGCCCTG
ACGGGCTTGTCTGCTCCCGGCATCCGCTTACAGACAAGCTGTGACCGTCTCCGGGAGCTGCATGTGTCAG
AGGTTTTCACCGTCATCACCGAAACGCGCGAGGCAGCTGCGGTAAAGCTCATCAGCGTGGTCGTGAAGCG
ATTCACAGATGTCTGCCTGTTCATCCGCGTCCAGCTCGTTGAGTTTCTCCAGAAGCGTTAATGTCTGGCT
TCTGATAAAGCGGGCCATGTTAAGGGCGGTTTTTTCCTGTTTGGTCACTGATGCCTCCGTGTAAGGGGGA
TTTCTGTTCATGGGGGTAATGATACCGATGAAACGAGAGAGGATGCTCACGATACGGGTTACTGATGATG
AACATGCCCGGTTACTGGAACGTTGTGAGGGTAAACAACTGGCGGTATGGATGCGGCGGGACCAGAGAAA
AATCACTCAGGGTCAATGCCAGCGCTTCGTTAATACAGATGTAGGTGTTCCACAGGGTAGCCAGCAGCAT
CCTGCGATGCAGATCCGGAACATAATGGTGCAGGGCGCTGACTTCCGCGTTTCCAGACTTTACGAAACAC
GGAAACCGAAGACCATTCATGTTGTTGCTCAGGTCGCAGACGTTTTGCAGCAGCAGTCGCTTCACGTTCG
CTCGCGTATCGGTGATTCATTCTGCTAACCAGTAAGGCAACCCCGCCAGCCTAGCCGGGTCCTCAACGAC
AGGAGCACGATCATGCGCACCCGTGGCCAGGACCCAACGCTGCCCGAGATCTCGATCCCGCGAAATTAAT
ACGACTCACTATAGGGAGACCACAACGGTTTCCCTCTAGAAATAATTTTGTTTAACTTTAAGAAGGAGAT
ATACATATGCTGCGAGATCGCGATTTACTGCTTGCCCAACTGCATGAACTCCGGAGTGAACACAGAGATC
TGGATACGGTTATCAACCGCATGGCGCATGAAACTACTTTTATTGACCAACTCTATCTCCAGCGGCTGAA
AAAACGTAAACTTCTGCTAAAAGATCAGATTACCAAGGTTGAAAGCCTTCTGATCCCTGATGACATTGCC
TGAACCTCTCCGTTACAGACTTTAAAAAACCGGATAGATACCCACCGTGAGCGAAACCGCCCCCCTGCCC
TCTGCTTCCAGTGCTTTAGAAGATAAAGCAGCCTCTGCCCCCGTTGTGGGCATTATCATGGGCAGCCAGT
CAGACTGGGAAACCATGCGCCATGCAGACGCATTGCTGACAGAGCTGGAAATTCCGCATGAAACCCTCAT
TGTTTCAGCACATCGTACGCCAGACCGGTTGGCGGATTATGCGCGTACGGCAGCCGAACGCGGCCTGAAT
GTGATTATTGCTGGGGCCGGTGGAGCTGCACATCTGCCGGGTATGTGTGCGGCATGGACACGCCTGCCCG
TGCTGGGTGTTCCAGTAGAATCTCGCGCTCTTAAAGGCATGGACAGCCTGCTTTCCATTGTGCAGATGCC
CGGCGGCGTGCCTGTGGGCACTTTGGCTATTGGGGCATCCGGCGCCAAAAATGCCGCCTTGCTGGCCGCC
TCCATTCTTGCACTGTATAACCCGGCCCTTGCCGCACGCCTTGAAACATGGCGCGCATTGCAGACGGCCT
CTGTCCCCAACTCTCCCATTACCGAAGATAAATGACCTCCTTACATTCTCCGCTTAAGCCCAATGCCGTT
ATTGGCATTGTGGGGGGTGGCCAGCTTGGCCGCATGTCTGCTGTTGCTGCCGCGCGCCTTGGTTTTCGCA
CGCATATTCTTACGCCAGAGGCCAACGGCCCGGCGGCTCAGGTCTCTCACGCCGTAACATGCGGCAAGTA
TGATGATCCGACAGCACTGGATGCCTTTGCCCGCGCTGTTGATGTTGTTACCTTTGAATTTGAAAACATC
AGCGCAGATGCACTGGACCGCCTAGCCAAACACTGCCCTGTTCATCCTTCGGGGCATATTCTGCGCATCA
GTCAGGACCGATTGGCAGAAAAAACTTTTTTTGCTTCTGCGGGTATTCCACTCGCGCCATGGCATCCTGT
TACCGATGTCAAAACGCTACACGAAGCCGCAGAAAAAGTGGGTTTGCCGCTGATTCTCAAAACCACTCGC
AATGGATATGATGGCAAAGGCCAGCGCCGTGTGCATCACATCCATGATCTGGAAGAGGCTTTCAACGCTC
TGGCACCACATCCTCTGGTTGCAGAAGGTATGGTGGATTTTGCTTGCGAGATTAGTGTTATGGTGGCGCG
TGGTGCAGATGGCACGGTAAGGTGCTTTGACCCGGCGCTGAACCGGCACTGGAACGGTATTCTGGATCTA
ACATTAGCCCCCGCCCCCATTGACCCAGATATTGCCACGCAGGCCATAAAACTAGCCACCACCATTGCAG
AAAAGCTGGAGCTGGTTGGTATTCTGGGCGTTGAAATGTTTGTTGATTGCACCGGCAACCTGCTGGTGAA
TGAAATGGCCCCGCGCCCCCATAATTCTGGCCATTGGACCATGAATGCCTGCCCGCAGGACCAATTTGAC
ATGCATATCCGTGCAGTTGCGGGGCTGCCTTTGCCGCACGCTGTGCGCCATTCTGATGCAATCATGAAAA
ATCTGGTCGGGCCGGAAGATATGGCGCTGCTGCCGCAGATTATGGCCACGCAGGGCTTTATTCCGCATCT
ATATGGCAAGGCAGAAGCCAGAGTGGGCCGTAAAATGGGGCATGTAAATATTCTGTTCCCCTACGGTGCG
CTGCCAGGCAATTTGGGTATTCAGGATGCCTTGGGCCCATTGGCCACCAAAACGGCCGCTGTGGAAGATG
AAGAATCTGCCAGTTAAGAATTCGAGCTCCGTCGACAAGCTTGCGGCCGCACTCGAGCACCACCACCACC
ACCACTGAGATCCGGCTGCTAACAAAGCCCGAAAGGAAGCTGAGTTGGCTGCTGCCACCGCTGAGCAATA
ACTAGCATAACCCCTTGGGGCCTCTAAACGGGTCTTGAGGGGTTTTTTGCTGAAAGGAGGAACTATATCC
GGAT
