>Addgene plasmid #72447 | pJK541 | addgene partial sequence | sequence record 136137 | T7 5'-TAATACGACTCACTATAGGG-3'
TAATTTTGTTTAACTTTAAGAAGGAGATATACATATGCTGCGAGATCGCGATTTACTGCTTGCCCAACTG
CATGAACTCCGGAGTGAACACAGAGATCTGGATACGGTTATCAACCGCATGGCGCATGAAACTACTTTTA
TTGACCAACTCTATCTCCAGCGGCTGAAAAAACGTAAACTTCTGCTAAAAGATCAGATTACCAAGGTTGA
AAGCCTTCTGATCCCTGATGACATTGCCTGAACCTCTCCGTTACAGACTTTAAAAAACCGGATAGATACC
CACCGTGAGCGAAACCGCCCCCCTGCCCTCTGCTTCCAGTGCTTTAGAAGATAAAGCAGCCTCTGCCCCC
GTTGTGGGCATTATCATGGGCAGCCAGTCAGACTGGGAAACCATGCGCCATGCAGACGCATTGCTGACAG
AGCTGGAAATTCCGCATGAAACCCTCATTGTTTCAGCACATCGTACGCCAGACCGGTTGGCGGATTATGC
GCGTACGGCAGCCGAACGCGGCCTGAATGTGATTATTGCTGGGGCCGGTGGAGCTGCACATCTGCCGGGT
ATGTGTGCGGCATGGACACGCCTGCCCGTGCTGGGTGTTCCAGTAGAATCTCGCGCTCTTAAAGGCATGG
ACAGCCTGCTTTCCATTGTGCAGATGCCCGGCGGCGTGCCTGTGGGCACTTTGGCTATTGGGGCATCCGG
CGCCAAAAATGCCGCCTTGCTGGCCGCCTCCATTCTTGCACTGTATAACCCGGCCCTTGCCGCACGCCTT
GAAACATGGCGCGCATTGCAGACGGCCTCTGTCCCCAACTCTCCCATTACCGAAGATAAATGACCTCCTT
ACATTCTCCGCTTAAGCCCAATGCCGTTATTGGCATTGTGGGGGGTGGCCAGCTTGGCCGCATGTCTGCT
GTTGCTGCCGCGCGCCTTGGTTTTCGCACGCATATTCTTACGCCAGAGGCCAACGGCCCGGCGGCTCAGG
TCTCTCACGCCGTAACATGCGGCAAGTATGATGATCCGACAGCACTGGATGCCTTTGCCC
