>Addgene plasmid #72447 | pJK541 | addgene partial sequence | sequence record 136138 | T7term 5'-GCTAGTTATTGCTCAGCGG-3'
GGCTTTGTTAGCAGCCGGATCTCAGTGGTGGTGGTGGTGGTGCTCGAGTGCGGCCGCAAGCTTGTCGACG
GAGCTCGAATTCTTAACTGGCAGATTCTTCATCTTCCACAGCGGCCGTTTTGGTGGCCAATGGGCCCAAG
GCATCCTGAATACCCAAATTGCCTGGCAGCGCACCGTAGGGGAACAGAATATTTACATGCCCCATTTTAC
GGCCCACTCTGGCTTCTGCCTTGCCATATAGATGCGGAATAAAGCCCTGCGTGGCCATAATCTGCGGCAG
CAGCGCCATATCTTCCGGCCCGACCAGATTTTTCATGATTGCATCAGAATGGCGCACAGCGTGCGGCAAA
GGCAGCCCCGCAACTGCACGGATATGCATGTCAAATTGGTCCTGCGGGCAGGCATTCATGGTCCAATGGC
CAGAATTATGGGGGCGCGGGGCCATTTCATTCACCAGCAGGTTGCCGGTGCAATCAACAAACATTTCAAC
GCCCAGAATACCAACCAGCTCCAGCTTTTCTGCAATGGTGGTGGCTAGTTTTATGGCCTGCGTGGCAATA
TCTGGGTCAATGGGGGCGGGGGCTAATGTTAGATCCAGAATACCGTTCCAGTGCCGGTTCAGCGCCGGGT
CAAAGCACCTTACCGTGCCATCTGCACCACGCGCCACCATAACACTAATCTCGCAAGCAAAATCCACCAT
ACCTTCTGCAACCAGAGGATGTGGTGCCAGAGCGTTGAAAGCCTCTTCCAGATCATGGATGTGATGCACA
CGGCGCTGGCCTTTGCCATCATATCCATTGCGAGTGGTTTTGAGAATCAGCGGCAAACCCACTTTTTCTG
CGGCTTCGTGTAGCGTTTTGACATCGGTAACAGGATGCCATGGCGCGAGTGGAATACCCGCAGAAGCAAA
AAAAGTTTTTTCTGCCAATCGGTCCTGACTGATGCGCAGAATATGCCCCGAAGGATGAACAGGGCAGTGT
TTGGCTAGGCGGTCCAGTGCATCTGCGCTGATGTTTTCAAATTCAAAGGTAACAACATCAACAGCGCGGG
CAAAGGCATCCAGTGCTGTCGGATCATCATACTTGCCGCATGTTACGG
